>Addgene plasmid #111614 | pCdrA-gfpC | addgene full sequence | sequence record 211903 | Addgene NGS Result
CGGCCGGGAAGCCGATCTCGGCTTGAACGAATTGTTAGGTGGCGGTACTTGGGTCGATATCAAAGTGCAT
CACTTCTTCCCGTATGCCCAACTTTGTATAGAGAGCCACTGCGGGATCGTCACCGTAATCTGCTTGCACG
TAGATCACATAAGCACCAAGCGCGTTGGCCTCATGCTTGAGGAGATTGATGAGCGCGGTGGCAATGCCCT
GCCTCCGGTGCTCGCCGGAGACTGCGAGATCATAGATATAGATCTCACTACGCGGCTGCTCAAACTTGGG
CAGAACGTAAGCCGCGAGAGCGCCAACAACCGCTTCTTGGTCGAAGGCAGCAAGCGCGATGAATGTCTTA
CTACGGAGCAAGTTCCCGAGGTAATCGGAGTCCGGCTGATGTTGGGAGTAGGTGGCTACGTCTCCGAACT
CACGACCGAAAAGATCAAGAGCAGCCCGCATGGATTTGACTTGGTCAGGGCCGAGCCTACATGTGCGAAT
GATGCCCATACTTGAGCCACCTAACTTTGTTTTAGGGCGACTGCCCTGCTGCGTAACATCGTTGCTGCTC
CATAACATCAAACATCGACCCACGGCGTAACGCGCTTGCTGCTTGGATGCCCGAGGCATAGACTGTACAA
AAAAACAGTCATAACAAGCCATGAAAACCGCCACTGCGCCGTTACCACCGCTGCGTTCGGTCAAGGTTCT
GGACCAGTTGCGTGAGCGCATACGCTACTTGCATTACAGTTTACGAACCGAACAGGCTTATGTCAATTCG
CCTCTCAGGCGCCGCTGGTGCCGCTGGTTGGACGCCAAGGGTGAATCCGCCTCGATACCCTGATTACTCG
CTTCCTGCGCCCTCTCAGGCGGCGATAGGGGACTGGTAAAACGGGGATTGCCCAGACGCCTCCCCCGCCC
CTTCAGGGGCACAAATGCGGCCCCAACGGGGCCACGTAGTGGTGCGTTTTTTGCGTTTCCACCCTTTTCT
TCCTTTTCCCTTTTAAACCTTTTAGGACGTCTACAGGCCACGTAATCCGTGGCCTGTAGAGTTTAAAAAG
GGACGGATTTGTTGCCATTAAGGGACGGATTTGTTGTTAAGAAGGGACGGATTTGTTGTTGTAAAGGGAC
GGATTTGTTGTATTGTGGGACGCAGATACAGTGTCCCCTTATACACAAGGAATGTCGAACGTGGCCTCAC
CCCCAATGGTTTACAAAAGCAATGCCCTGGTCGAGGCCGCGTATCGCCTCAGTGTTCAGGAACAGCGGAT
CGTTCTGGCCTGTATTAGCCAGGTGAAGAGGAGCGAGCCTGTCACCGATGAAGTGATGTATTCAGTGACG
GCGGAGGACATAGCGACGATGGCGGGTGTCCCTATCGAATCTTCCTACAACCAGCTCAAAGAAGCGGCCC
TGCGCCTGAAACGGCGGGAAGTCCGGTTAACCCAAGAGCCCAATGGCAAGGGGAAAAGACCGAGTGTGAT
GATTACCGGCTGGGTGCAAACAATCATCTACCGGGAGGGTGAGGGCCGTGTAGAACTCAGGTTCACCAAA
GACATGCTGCCGTACCTGACGGAACTCACCAAACAGTTCACCAAATACGCCTTGGCTGACGTGGCCAAGA
TGGACAGCACCCACGCGATCAGGCTTTACGAGCTGCTCATGCAATGGGACAGCATCGGCCAGCGCGAAAT
AGAAATTGACCAGCTGCGAAAGTGGTTTCAACTGGAAGGCCGGTATCCCTCGATCAAGGACTTCAAGTTG
CGAGTGCTTGATCCAGCCGTGACGCAGATCAACGAGCACAGCCCGCTACAGGTGGAGTGGGCGCAGCGAA
AGACCGGGCGCAAGGTCACACATCTGTTGTTCAGTTTTGGACCGAAGAAGCCCGCCAAGGCGGTGGGTAA
GGCCCCAGCGAAGCGCAAGGCCGGGAAGATTTCAGATGCTGAGATCGCGAAACAGGCTCGCCCTGGTGAG
ACATGGGAAGCGGCCCGCGCTCGACTAACCCAGATGCCGCTGGATCTGGCCTAGAGGCCGTGGCCACCAC
GGCCCGGCCTGCCTTTCAGGCTGCGCAACTGTTGGGAAGGGCGATCGGTGCGGGCCTCTTCGCTATTACG
CCAGCTGGCGAAAGGGGGATGTGCTGCAAGGCGATTAAGTTGGGTAACGCCAGGGTTTTCCCAGTCACGA
CGTTGTAAAACGACGGCCAGTGCCAAGCTGGGCGGCCGCGCGAATTCGAGCTCGGTACCCGGGGATCCTC
TAGACATTGTCGGTTTTTTGACGGTATTACATATTTAACCTCCGTAGTGTCATTTTTGAGTCACTCCGAC
GAACGGTCGCCCTTTCAAGTGGACAATTTTTGATCTGAAAGGCATTTTTTTGGCACACAAGGCGCAATGT
GAATTGCTTCTCAGATTTTCGTCATTTAACTGACGAAATGCAGTGCTGGAAAACTGACGTGCGAAAGAGG
AGAAATTAACTATGAGCATGCGTAAAGGAGAAGAACTTTTCACTGGAGTTGTCCCAATTCTTGTTGAATT
AGATGGTGATGTTAATGGGCACAAATTTTCTGTCAGTGGAGAGGGTGAAGGTGATGCAACATACGGAAAA
CTTACCCTTAAATTTATTTGCACTACTGGAAAACTACCTGTTCCATGGCCAACACTTGTCACTACTTTCG
GTTATGGTGTTCAATGCTTTGCGAGATACCCAGATCATATGAAACAGCATGACTTTTTCAAGAGTGCCAT
GCCCGAAGGTTATGTACAGGAAAGAACTATATTTTTCAAAGATGACGGGAACTACAAGACACGTGCTGAA
GTCAAGTTTGAAGGTGATACCCTTGTTAATAGAATCGAGTTAAAAGGTATTGATTTTAAAGAAGATGGAA
ACATTCTTGGACACAAATTGGAATACAACTATAACTCACACAATGTATACATCATGGCAGACAAACAAAA
GAATGGAATCAAAGTTAACTTCAAAATTAGACACAACATTGAAGATGGAAGCGTTCAACTAGCAGACCAT
TATCAACAAAATACTCCAATTGGCGATGGCCCTGTCCTTTTACCAGACAACCATTACCTGTCCACACAAT
CTGCCCTTTCGAAAGATCCCAACGAAAAGAGAGACCACATGGTCCTTCTTGAGTTTGTAACAGCTGCTGG
GATTACACATGGCATGGATGAACTATACAAATAAGCTTAATTAGCTGAGCTTGGACTCCTGTTGATAGAT
CCAGTAATGACCTCAGAACTCCATCTGGATTTGTTCAGAACGCTCGGTTGCCGCCGGGCGTTTTTTATTG
GTGAGAATCCAAGCTAGCTTGGCGAGATTTTCAGGAGCTAAGGAAGCTAAAATGGAGAAAAAAATCACTG
GATATACCACCGTTGATATATCCCAATGGCATCGTAAAGAACATTTTGAGGCATTTCAGTCAGTTGCTCA
ATGTACCTATAACCAGACCGTTCAGCTGGATATTACGGCCTTTTTAAAGACCGTAAAGAAAAATAAGCAC
AAGTTTTATCCGGCCTTTATTCACATTCTTGCCCGCCTGATGAATGCTCATCCGGAATTTCGTATGGCAA
TGAAAGACGGTGAGCTGGTGATATGGGATAGTGTTCACCCTTGTTACACCGTTTTCCATGAGCAAACTGA
AACGTTTTCATCGCTCTGGAGTGAATACCACGACGATTTCCGGCAGTTTCTACACATATATTCGCAAGAT
GTGGCGTGTTACGGTGAAAACCTGGCCTATTTCCCTAAAGGGTTTATTGAGAATATGTTTTTCGTCTCAG
CCAATCCCTGGGTGAGTTTCACCAGTTTTGATTTAAACGTGGCCAATATGGACAACTTCTTCGCCCCCGT
TTTCACCATGGGCAAATATTATACGCAAGGCGACAAGGTGCTGATGCCGCTGGCGATTCAGGTTCATCAT
GCCGTTTGTGATGGCTTCCATGTCGGCAGAATGCTTAATGAATTACAACAGTACTGCGATGAGTGGCAGG
GCGGGGCGTAATTTTTTTAAGGCAGTTATTGGTGCCCTTAAACGCCTGGGGTAATGACTCTCTAGCTTGA
GGCATCAAATAAAACGAAAGGCTCAGTCGAAAGACTGGGCCTTTCGTTTTATCTGTTGTTTGTCGGTGAA
CGCTCTCCTGAGTAGGACAAATCCGCCGCTAGGAGCTTGCGGCCGCAATTCGTAATCATGTCATAGCTGT
TTCCTGTGTGAAATTGTTATCCGCTCACAATTCCACACAACATACGAGCCGGAAGCATAAAGTGTAAAGC
CTGGGGTGCCTAATGAGTGAGCTAACTCACATTAATTGCGTTGCGCTCACTGCCCGCTTTCCAGTCGGGA
AACCTGTCGTGCCAGCTGCATTAATGAATCGGCCAACGCGCGGGGAGAGGCGGTTTGCGTATTGGGCGCT
CTTCCGCTTCCTCGCTCACTGACTCGCTGCGCTCGGTCGTTCGGCTGCGGCGAGCGGTATCAGCTCACTC
AAAGGCGGTAATACGGTTATCCACAGAATCAGGGGATAACGCAGGAAAGAACATGTGAGCAAAAGGCCAG
CAAAAGGCCAGGAACCGTAAAAAGGCCGCGTTGCTGGCGTTTTTCCATAGGCTCCGCCCCCCTGACGAGC
ATCACAAAAATCGACGCTCAAGTCAGAGGTGGCGAAACCCGACAGGACTATAAAGATACCAGGCGTTTCC
CCCTGGAAGCTCCCTCGTGCGCTCTCCTGTTCCGACCCTGCCGCTTACCGGATACCTGTCCGCCTTTCTC
CCTTCGGGAAGCGTGGCGCTTTCTCATAGCTCACGCTGTAGGTATCTCAGTTCGGTGTAGGTCGTTCGCT
CCAAGCTGGGCTGTGTGCACGAACCCCCCGTTCAGCCCGACCGCTGCGCCTTATCCGGTAACTATCGTCT
TGAGTCCAACCCGGTAAGACACGACTTATCGCCACTGGCAGCAGCCACTGGTAACAGGATTAGCAGAGCG
AGGTATGTAGGCGGTGCTACAGAGTTCTTGAAGTGGTGGCCTAACTACGGCTACACTAGAAGAACAGTAT
TTGGTATCTGCGCTCTGCTGAAGCCAGTTACCTTCGGAAAAAGAGTTGGTAGCTCTTGATCCGGCAAACA
AACCACCGCTGGTAGCGGTGGTTTTTTTGTTTGCAAGCAGCAGATTACGCGCAGAAAAAAAGGATCTCAA
GAAGATCCTTTGATCTTTTCTACGGGGTCTGACGCTCAGTGGAACGAAAACTCACGTTAAGGGATTTTGG
TCATGAGATTATCAAAAAGGATCTTCACCTAGATCCTTTTAAATTAAAAATGAAGTTTTAAATCAATCTA
AAGTATATATGAGTAAACTTGGTCTGACAGTTACCAATGCTTAATCAGTGAGGCACCTATCTCAGCGATC
TGTCTATTTCGTTCATCCATAGTTGCCTGACTCCCCGTCGTGTAGATAACTACGATACGGGAGGGCTTAC
CATCTGGCCCCAGTGCTGCAATGATACCGCGAGACCCACGCTCACCGGCTCCAGATTTATCAGCAATAAA
CCAGCCAGCCGGAAGGGCCGAGCGCAGAAGTGGTCCTGCAACTTTATCCGCCTCCATCCAGTCTATTAAT
TGTTGCCGGGAAGCTAGAGTAAGTAGTTCGCCAGTTAATAGTTTGCGCAACGTTGTTGCCATTGCTACAG
GCATCGTGGTGTCACGCTCGTCGTTTGGTATGGCTTCATTCAGCTCCGGTTCCCAACGATCAAGGCGAGT
TACATGATCCCCCATGTTGTGCAAAAAAGCGGTTAGCTCCTTCGGTCCTCCGATCGTTGTCAGAAGTAAG
TTGGCCGCAGTGTTATCACTCATGGTTATGGCAGCACTGCATAATTCTCTTACTGTCATGCCATCCGTAA
GATGCTTTTCTGTGACTGGTGAGTACTCAACCAAGTCATTCTGAGAATAGTGTATGCGGCGACCGAGTTG
CTCTTGCCCGGCGTCAATACGGGATAATACCGCGCCACATAGCAGAACTTTAAAAGTGCTCATCATTGGA
AAACGTTCTTCGGGGCGAAAACTCTCAAGGATCTTACCGCTGTTGAGATCCAGTTCGATGTAACCCACTC
GTGCACCCAACTGATCTTCAGCATCTTTTACTTTCACCAGCGTTTCTGGGTGAGCAAAAACAGGAAGGCA
AAATGCCGCAAAAAAGGGAATAAGGGCGACACGGAAATGTTGAATACTCATACTCTTCCTTTTTCAATAT
TATTGAAGCATTTATCAGGGTTATTGTCTCATGAGCGGATACATATTTGAATGTATTTAGAAAAATAAAC
AAATAGGGGTTCCGCGCACATTTCCCCGAAAAGTGCCACCTGACGTCTAAGAAACCATTATTATCATGAC
ATTAACCTATAAAAATAGGCGTATCACGAGGCCCTTTCGTCTCGCGCGTTTCGGTGATGACGGTGAAAAC
CTCTGACACATGCAGCTCCCGGAGACGGTCACAGCTTGTCTGTAAGCGGATGCCGGGAGCAGACAAGCCC
GTCAGGGCGCGTCAGCGGGTGTTGGCGGGTGTCGGGGCTGGCTTAACTATGCGGCATCAGAGCAGATTGT
ACTGAGAGTGCACCATCGAATTGGCCGCGGCGTTGTGACAATTTACCGAACAACTCCG
Features (pLannotate 1.2.2; 20 found; start..end, strand, type, name):
     35..568     -  CDS            GmR: gentamycin acetyltransferase; aacC1; confers resistance to gentamycin
    738..766     -  promoter       Pc promoter: intI1 (promoter lies within the coding sequence); class 1 integron promoter
    816..1167    -  rep_origin     pRO1600 oriV: broad-host-range origin of replication from Pseudomonas aeruginosa plasmid pRO1600; requires the pRO1600 Rep protein for replication (West et al., 1994)
   1181..2014    +  CDS            pRO1600 Rep: replication protein for the broad-host-range plasmid pRO1600 from Pseudomonas aeruginosa&nbsp
   2045..2192    -  CDS            lacZα (fragment): LacZα fragment of β-galactosidase; lacZ fragment
   2212..2244    +  misc_feature   MCS (fragment): pUC18/19 multiple cloning site
   2468..3181    +  CDS            hfriFP: hfriFP is a fluorescent protein published in 2013, derived from Herbaspirillum frisingense.
   3204..3298    +  terminator     lambda t0 terminator: transcription terminator from phage lambda
   3313..3341    +  promoter       cat promoter (fragment): promoter of the E. coli cat gene encoding chloramphenicol acetyltransferase
   3342..3998    +  CDS            cat: CAT_ECOLX - Experimental evidence at protein level: Swiss-Prot protein existence level 1. This enzyme is an effector of chloramphenicol resistance in bacteria. From Escherichia coli. This protein is used as a marker in many commonly used cloning vectors, such as pACYC184.
   4066..4152    +  terminator     rrnB T1 terminator: Escherichia coli rrnB; transcription terminator T1 from the E. coli rrnB gene
   4214..4230    -  protein_bind   lac operator: The lac repressor binds to the lac operator to inhibit transcription in E. coli. This inhibition can be relieved by adding lactose or isopropyl-β-D-thiogalactopyranoside (IPTG). lac repressor encoded by lacI
   4238..4268    -  promoter       lac promoter: promoter for the E. coli lac operon
   4283..4304    -  protein_bind   CAP binding site: CAP binding activates transcription in the presence of cAMP. E. coli catabolite activator protein
   4317..4409    -  CDS            lacI (fragment): lac repressor; lacI; The lac repressor binds to the lac operator to inhibit transcription in E. coli. This inhibition can be relieved by adding lactose or isopropyl-β-D-thiogalactopyranoside (IPTG).
   4592..5180    -  rep_origin     ori: high-copy-number ColE1/pMB1/pBR322/pUC origin of replication
   5351..6211    -  CDS            AmpR: β-lactamase; bla; confers resistance to ampicillin, carbenicillin, and related antibiotics
   6212..6316    -  promoter       AmpR promoter: bla
   6411..6446    +  CDS            rop (fragment): Rop protein, which maintains plasmids at low copy number; rop
   6548..6596    +  misc_feature   bom (fragment): basis of mobility region from pBR322
