[The description below was written by a language model from this plasmid's Addgene catalogue record and pLannotate feature annotations shown in this document.]
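Description:
pCdrA-gfpC is a bacterial reporter plasmid built on the pUCP22Not backbone, an Escherichia coli–Pseudomonas shuttle vector. It carries two replication systems. The high-copy ColE1/pUC origin maintains it in E. coli cloning strains, while the pRO1600 oriV and its cognate Rep protein allow replication in Pseudomonas aeruginosa and related species. Selection is provided by a gentamicin acetyltransferase gene (aacC1) driven by the class 1 integron Pc promoter, and by a β-lactamase gene with its own promoter. The catalogue accordingly lists gentamicin as the bacterial resistance and ampicillin as a selectable marker. Remnants of the pUC lacZα/MCS region, the lac promoter and operator, and short rop and bom fragments are also annotated.

The insert is recorded as PcdrA-RBSII-gfp(Mut3)-T0-T1. It is a transcriptional fusion in which the cdrA promoter and a synthetic ribosome-binding site drive GFPmut3, followed by the phage lambda t0 and E. coli rrnB T1 terminators. Given the stated purpose, fluorescence output serves as a readout of intracellular cyclic di-GMP levels. The automated annotation does not mark the cdrA promoter, which presumably lies in the unannotated stretch upstream of the fluorescent protein ORF. It also labels that ORF as "hfriFP", which is most likely a mis-assignment of the gfp(Mut3) gene named in the catalogue. The table additionally shows a cat (chloramphenicol acetyltransferase) coding sequence with a partial promoter fragment between t0 and T1; the catalogue does not mention it or list chloramphenicol as a selection. The plasmid is intended for fluorescence-based gauging of cyclic di-GMP levels in P. aeruginosa and related species.
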