Addgene plasmid #111614: pCdrA-gfpC
Purpose: Fluorescence-based gauging of the level of the nucleotide secondary messenger cyclic di-GMP in Pseudomonas aeruginosa and related species
Depositing lab: Tim Tolker-Nielsen. Depositing organization: University of Copenhagen. Publication: Fluorescence-based reporter for gauging cyclic di-GMP levels in Pseudomonas aeruginosa. Rybtke MT, Borlee BR, Murakami K, Irie Y, Hentzer M, Nielsen TE, Givskov M, Parsek MR, Tolker-Nielsen T. Appl Environ Microbiol. 2012 Aug;78(15):5060-9. doi: 10.1128/AEM.00414-12. Epub 2012 May 11. PubMed 22582064.
Backbone
  Vector backbone: pUCP22Not
  Vector type: Bacterial Expression
  Selectable markers: Ampicillin
Growth in bacteria
  Bacterial resistance: Gentamicin, 10 μg/mL
  Growth temperature: 37°C
  Growth strain: DH5alpha
  Copy number: High Copy
Gene/Insert
  Gene/Insert name: PcdrA-RBSII-gfp(Mut3)-T0-T1
  Species: Synthetic
  Cloning method: Restriction Enzyme; 5′ cloning site Unknown (unknown if destroyed)
Terms and licenses: Academic/Nonprofit Terms; Industry Terms: Not Available to Industry
How to cite: pCdrA-gfpC was a gift from Tim Tolker-Nielsen (Addgene plasmid # 111614 ; http://n2t.net/addgene:111614 ; RRID:Addgene_111614)
